>Addgene plasmid #25562 | Cp-NTF2 | depositor partial sequence | sequence record 11966 | Author sequence
GATCAAAGCATTAATCTGAACCCTCAATTCGACCAAATTGGTAAACAATTTGTACAACATTATTACCAAA
CATTTCAAACAAATAGACCTGCTCTTGGAGGATTATATGGTCCCCAATCAATGTTAACATGGGAAGATAC
TCAATTCCAAGGTCAAGCCAATATTGTTAACAAGTTTAATTCTCTTAATTTCCAAAGAGTCCAATTTGAA
ATCACTCGTGTAGACTGCCAACCTTCTCCAAACAATGGTTCAATAGTTTTTGTTACTGGAGATGTTAGAA
TTGATGATGGCCAACCTTTGAAATTTTCACAAGTCTTCAATCTTATGCCTTCTGGGAACGGTGGATTCAT
GATTTTTAACGATCTATTTAGACTAAATCTTGGT
