>Addgene plasmid #25562 | Cp-NTF2 | addgene partial sequence | sequence record 31545 | 25562 with pBRrevBam
CCGGCCACGATGCGTCCGGCGTAGAGGATCGAGATCTCGATCCCGCGAAATTAATACGACTCACTATAGG
GGAATTGTGAGCGGATAACAATTCCCCTCTAGAAATAATTTTGTTTAACTTTAAGAAGGAGATATACCAT
GGGCAGCAGCCATCATCATCATCATCACAGCAGCGGCCTGGTTCCGCGTGGTAGTGATCAAAGCATTAAT
CTGAACCCTCAATTCGACCAAATTGGTAAACAATTTGTACAACATTATTACCAAACATTTCAAACAAATA
GACCTGCTCTTGGAGGATTATATGGTCCCCAATCAATGTTAACATGGGAAGATACTCAATTCCAAGGTCA
AGCCAATATTGTTAACAAGTTTAATTCTCTTAATTTCCAAAGAGTCCAATTTGAAATCACTCGTGTAGAC
TGCCAACCTTCTCCAAACAATGGTTCAATAGTTTTTGTTACTGGAGATGTTAGAATTGATGATGGCCAAC
CTTTGAAATTTTCACAAGTCTTCAATCTTATGCCTTCTGGGAACGGTGGATTCATGATTTTTAACGATCT
ATTTAGACTAAATCTTGGTTGATGACGAAGCTTGCGGCCGCACTCGAGCACCACCACCACCACCACTGAG
ATCCGGCTGCTAACAAAGCCCGAAAGGAAGCTGAGTTGGCTGCTGCCACCGCTGAGCAATAACTAGCATA
ACCCCTTGGGGCCTCTAAACGGGTCTTGAGGGGTTTTTTGCTGAAAGGAGGAACTATATCCGGATTGGCG
AATGGGACGCGCCCTGTAGCGGCGCATTAAGCGCGGCGGGGGTGGTGGTTA
