[The description below was written by a language model from this plasmid's Addgene catalogue record.]
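Description:
Cp-NTF2 is a bacterial expression plasmid built on pET28a-LIC, a ligation-independent-cloning derivative of the pET28a vector produced by a structural genomics group. The backbone is listed at 7328 bp without insert, is selected with kanamycin, and is recorded as low copy, with DH5alpha as the propagation strain. The record does not list the origin of replication or the promoter. However, the T7 and T7-terminator sequencing primers fit the usual pET arrangement, in which the insert lies between a T7 promoter and T7 terminator. Expression from such vectors normally requires a host strain that supplies T7 RNA polymerase.

The insert is a 384 bp coding fragment of Nuclear Transport Factor 2 from Cryptosporidium parvum (gene locus cgd4_590), carrying an N-terminal His tag for affinity purification of the recombinant protein. NTF2 proteins are small factors generally associated with nuclear import of Ran GTPase, though the record gives no functional detail for this parasite homologue. The stated purpose is bacterial production of protein for structure determination, and the entry is linked to a deposited crystal structure. The depositor warns that the insert may not be the full open reading frame, so it may be a truncated fragment chosen for expression or crystallization rather than the complete native coding sequence. The cloning method is listed as restriction enzyme despite the LIC backbone, and the record does not specify the sites used. No feature table was supplied, so element positions and any protease cleavage site between tag and insert cannot be confirmed.
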