Addgene plasmid #25562: Cp-NTF2
Purpose: Bacterial expression for structure determination; may not be full ORF
Depositing lab: Cheryl Arrowsmith. Depositing organization: University of Toronto.
Backbone
  Vector backbone: pET28a-LIC
  Backbone manufacturer: SGC
  Backbone size w/o insert (bp): 7328
  Vector type: Bacterial Expression
Growth in bacteria
  Bacterial resistance: Kanamycin, 50 μg/mL
  Growth temperature: 37°C
  Growth strain: DH5alpha
  Copy number: Low Copy
Gene/Insert
  Gene/Insert name: Cp-NTF2 (alt names: PDB: 1ZO2; Nuclear Transport Factor 2; cgd4_590,)
  Species: Cryptosporidium parvum
  Insert size (bp): 384
  Entrez Gene: cgd4_590
  Tag / fusion protein: His (N terminal on insert)
  Cloning method: Restriction Enzyme
  Sequencing primers: 5′ T7; 3′ T7-term
Terms and licenses: Academic/Nonprofit Terms; Industry Terms: Not Available to Industry
Depositor comments: PDB: 1ZO2 http://www.thesgc.org/structures/1ZO2/
How to cite: Cp-NTF2 was a gift from Cheryl Arrowsmith (Addgene plasmid # 25562 ; http://n2t.net/addgene:25562 ; RRID:Addgene_25562)
